Addgene plasmid #174873: eSpCas9-EF-5Usp5
Purpose: CRISPR vector for generating Usp5 STREAMING-tag KI cell
Depositing lab: Hiroshi Ochiai. Depositing organization: Hiroshima University. Publication: STREAMING-tag system reveals spatiotemporal relationships between transcriptional regulatory factors and transcriptional activity. Ohishi H, Shimada S, Uchino S, Li J, Sato Y, Shintani M, Owada H, Ohkawa Y, Pertsinidis A, Yamamoto T, Kimura H, Ochiai H. Nat Commun. 2022 Dec 20;13(1):7672. doi: 10.1038/s41467-022-35286-2. PubMed 36539402.
Backbone
  Vector backbone: eSpCas9(1.1)
  Backbone manufacturer: Feng Zhang
  Total vector size (bp): 8519
  Modifications to backbone: We applied an optimized sgRNA design (sgRNA(F+E)) (Chen et al., Cell, 2013).
  Vector type: CRISPR
Growth in bacteria
  Bacterial resistance: Ampicillin, 100 μg/mL
  Growth temperature: 37°C
  Growth strain: DH5alpha
  Copy number: High Copy
Gene/Insert
  Gene/Insert name: sgRNA for mouse Usp5 (alt name: Usp5 ubiquitin specific peptidase 5 (Mus musculus))
  gRNA/shRNA sequence: GACGATCCGTGTCCCCAAGG
  Species: Synthetic
  Entrez Gene: Usp5 (a.k.a. AA407472, ISOT, ISOT-1, Ucht)
  Cloning method: Restriction Enzyme; 5′ cloning site BbsI (destroyed during cloning); 3′ cloning site BbsI (destroyed during cloning)
  Sequencing primers: 5′ LKO1_5_primer
Terms and licenses: Academic/Nonprofit Terms; Industry Terms: Not Available to Industry
How to cite: eSpCas9-EF-5Usp5 was a gift from Hiroshi Ochiai (Addgene plasmid # 174873 ; http://n2t.net/addgene:174873 ; RRID:Addgene_174873)
