[The description below was written by a language model from this plasmid's Addgene catalogue record and pLannotate feature annotations shown in this document.]
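Description:
eSpCas9-EF-5Usp5 is an all-in-one CRISPR plasmid of about 8.5 kb built on the eSpCas9(1.1) backbone, which encodes an enhanced-specificity variant of Streptococcus pyogenes Cas9. It expresses both the nuclease and a single guide RNA directed against mouse Usp5 (ubiquitin specific peptidase 5). In bacteria it is maintained at high copy through a ColE1/pUC-type origin and selected with ampicillin via the β-lactamase gene and its native promoter. An f1 phage origin is also present. A single AAV2 inverted terminal repeat is annotated downstream of the Cas9 cassette. With only one ITR detected, this appears to be a leftover of the parental vector lineage rather than a functional packaging unit. The short bom and rop fragments are likewise minor backbone remnants.

The guide cassette uses the human U6 RNA polymerase III promoter. The Usp5 spacer was inserted between BbsI sites that were destroyed during cloning. According to the record, the scaffold was replaced with the optimized sgRNA(F+E) design, which probably explains why automated annotation detects it only as partial tracrRNA and gRNA scaffold matches. Cas9 is driven by a CBh-type hybrid promoter made up of the CMV enhancer, the chicken β-actin promoter and a hybrid intron. The coding sequence is annotated as contiguous N- and C-terminal portions, carries a C-terminal nucleoplasmin nuclear localization signal, and ends with a bGH polyadenylation signal.

The stated purpose is to generate Usp5 STREAMING-tag knock-in cells. The plasmid would supply the targeted cut at the Usp5 locus, presumably alongside a separate donor carrying the tag, which this record does not describe. No mammalian selection marker or reporter is annotated.
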