Features (pLannotate 1.2.2; 18 found; start..end, strand, type, name):
      1..589     +  rep_origin     ori: high-copy-number ColE1/pMB1/pBR322/pUC origin of replication
    651..891     +  promoter       U6 promoter: RNA polymerase III promoter for human U6 snRNA
    939..1006    +  misc_RNA       tracrRNA (fragment): trans-activating CRISPR RNA for the Streptococcus pyogenes CRISPR/Cas9 system
   1013..1056    +  misc_RNA       gRNA scaffold (fragment): guide RNA scaffold for the Streptococcus pyogenes CRISPR/Cas9 system
   1103..1388    +  enhancer       CMV enhancer: human cytomegalovirus immediate early enhancer; contains an 18-bp deletion relative to the standard CMV enhancer
   1390..1667    +  promoter       chicken β-actin promoter: No description available
   1668..1895    +  intron         hybrid intron: hybrid between chicken β-actin (CBA) and minute virus of mice (MMV) introns (Gray et al., 2011)
   2033..3634    +  CDS            Cas9(N): N-terminal portion of Streptococcus pyogenes Cas9 (Zetsche et al., 2015)
   3635..6133    +  CDS            Cas9(C): C-terminal portion of Streptococcus pyogenes Cas9 (Zetsche et al., 2015)
   6134..6181    +  CDS            nucleoplasmin NLS: bipartite nuclear localization signal from nucleoplasmin
   6215..6326    +  polyA_signal   bGH poly(A) signal: bovine growth hormone polyadenylation signal
   6431..6571    +  repeat_region  AAV2 ITR: inverted terminal repeat of adeno-associated virus serotype 2 inverted
   6576..6627    -  misc_feature   bom (fragment): basis of mobility region from pBR322
   6646..7101    +  rep_origin     f1 ori (sequence partly withheld): f1 bacteriophage origin of replication; arrow indicates direction of (+) strand synthesis
   7102..7151    -  misc_feature   bom (fragment): basis of mobility region from pBR322
   7253..7288    -  CDS            rop (fragment): Rop protein, which maintains plasmids at low copy number; rop
   7383..7487    +  promoter       AmpR promoter: bla
   7488..8348    +  CDS            AmpR: β-lactamase; bla; confers resistance to ampicillin, carbenicillin, and related antibiotics
>Addgene plasmid #174873 | eSpCas9-EF-5Usp5 | addgene full sequence | sequence record 344908 | Addgene NGS Result
TTGAGATCCTTTTTTTCTGCGCGTAATCTGCTGCTTGCAAACAAAAAAACCACCGCTACCAGCGGTGGTT
TGTTTGCCGGATCAAGAGCTACCAACTCTTTTTCCGAAGGTAACTGGCTTCAGCAGAGCGCAGATACCAA
ATACTGTTCTTCTAGTGTAGCCGTAGTTAGGCCACCACTTCAAGAACTCTGTAGCACCGCCTACATACCT
CGCTCTGCTAATCCTGTTACCAGTGGCTGCTGCCAGTGGCGATAAGTCGTGTCTTACCGGGTTGGACTCA
AGACGATAGTTACCGGATAAGGCGCAGCGGTCGGGCTGAACGGGGGGTTCGTGCACACAGCCCAGCTTGG
AGCGAACGACCTACACCGAACTGAGATACCTACAGCGTGAGCTATGAGAAAGCGCCACGCTTCCCGAAGG
GAGAAAGGCGGACAGGTATCCGGTAAGCGGCAGGGTCGGAACAGGAGAGCGCACGAGGGAGCTTCCAGGG
GGAAACGCCTGGTATCTTTATAGTCCTGTCGGGTTTCGCCACCTCTGACTTGAGCGTCGATTTTTGTGAT
GCTCGTCAGGGGGGCGGAGCCTATGGAAAAACGCCAGCAACGCGGCCTTTTTACGGTTCCTGGCCTTTTG
CTGGCCTTTTGCTCACATGTGAGGGCCTATTTCCCATGATTCCTTCATATTTGCATATACGATACAAGGC
TGTTAGAGAGATAATTGGAATTAATTTGACTGTAAACACAAAGATATTAGTACAAAATACGTGACGTAGA
AAGTAATAATTTCTTGGGTAGTTTGCAGTTTTAAAATTATGTTTTAAAATGGACTATCATATGCTTACCG
TAACTTGAAAGTATTTCGATTTCTTGGCTTTATATATCTTGTGGAAAGGACGAAACACCGGACGATCCGT
GTCCCCAAGGGTTTAAGAGCTATGCTGGAAACAGCATAGCAAGTTTAAATAAGGCTAGTCCGTTATCAAC
TTGAAAAAGTGGCACCGAGTCGGTGCTTTTTTGTTTTAGAGCTAGAAATAGCAAGTTAAAATAAGGCTAG
TCCGTTTTTAGCGCGTGCGCCAATTCTGCAGACAAATGGCTCTAGAGGTACCCGTTACATAACTTACGGT
AAATGGCCCGCCTGGCTGACCGCCCAACGACCCCCGCCCATTGACGTCAATAGTAACGCCAATAGGGACT
TTCCATTGACGTCAATGGGTGGAGTATTTACGGTAAACTGCCCACTTGGCAGTACATCAAGTGTATCATA
TGCCAAGTACGCCCCCTATTGACGTCAATGACGGTAAATGGCCCGCCTGGCATTGTGCCCAGTACATGAC
CTTATGGGACTTTCCTACTTGGCAGTACATCTACGTATTAGTCATCGCTATTACCATGGTCGAGGTGAGC
CCCACGTTCTGCTTCACTCTCCCCATCTCCCCCCCCTCCCCACCCCCAATTTTGTATTTATTTATTTTTT
AATTATTTTGTGCAGCGATGGGGGCGGGGGGGGGGGGGGGGCGCGCGCCGGGGGGGGGGGGGGGGGGGGG
GGGGGGGGGSGGGGSGRGGCGGAGAGGTGCGGCGGCAGCCAATCAGAGCGGCGCGCTCCGAAAGTTTCCT
TTTATGGCGAGGCGGCGGCGGCGGCGGCCCTATAAAAAGCGAAGCGCGCGGCGGGCGGGAGTCGCTGCGC
GCTGCCTTCGCCCCGTGCCCCGCTCCGCCGCCGCCTCGCGCCGCCCGCCCCGGCTCTGACTGACCGCGTT
ACTCCCACAGGTGAGCGGGCGGGACGGCCCTTCTCCTCCGGGCTGTAATTAGCTGAGCAAGAGGTAAGGG
TTTAAGGGATGGTTGGTTGGTGGGGTATTAATGTTTAATTACCTGGAGCACCTGCCTGAAATCACTTTTT
TTCAGGTTGGACCGGTGCCACCATGGACTATAAGGACCACGACGGAGACTACAAGGATCATGATATTGAT
TACAAAGACGATGACGATAAGATGGCCCCAAAGAAGAAGCGGAAGGTCGGTATCCACGGAGTCCCAGCAG
CCGACAAGAAGTACAGCATCGGCCTGGACATCGGCACCAACTCTGTGGGCTGGGCCGTGATCACCGACGA
GTACAAGGTGCCCAGCAAGAAATTCAAGGTGCTGGGCAACACCGACCGGCACAGCATCAAGAAGAACCTG
ATCGGAGCCCTGCTGTTCGACAGCGGCGAAACAGCCGAGGCCACCCGGCTGAAGAGAACCGCCAGAAGAA
GATACACCAGACGGAAGAACCGGATCTGCTATCTGCAAGAGATCTTCAGCAACGAGATGGCCAAGGTGGA
CGACAGCTTCTTCCACAGACTGGAAGAGTCCTTCCTGGTGGAAGAGGATAAGAAGCACGAGCGGCACCCC
ATCTTCGGCAACATCGTGGACGAGGTGGCCTACCACGAGAAGTACCCCACCATCTACCACCTGAGAAAGA
AACTGGTGGACAGCACCGACAAGGCCGACCTGCGGCTGATCTATCTGGCCCTGGCCCACATGATCAAGTT
CCGGGGCCACTTCCTGATCGAGGGCGACCTGAACCCCGACAACAGCGACGTGGACAAGCTGTTCATCCAG
CTGGTGCAGACCTACAACCAGCTGTTCGAGGAAAACCCCATCAACGCCAGCGGCGTGGACGCCAAGGCCA
TCCTGTCTGCCAGACTGAGCAAGAGCAGACGGCTGGAAAATCTGATCGCCCAGCTGCCCGGCGAGAAGAA
GAATGGCCTGTTCGGAAACCTGATTGCCCTGAGCCTGGGCCTGACCCCCAACTTCAAGAGCAACTTCGAC
CTGGCCGAGGATGCCAAACTGCAGCTGAGCAAGGACACCTACGACGACGACCTGGACAACCTGCTGGCCC
AGATCGGCGACCAGTACGCCGACCTGTTTCTGGCCGCCAAGAACCTGTCCGACGCCATCCTGCTGAGCGA
CATCCTGAGAGTGAACACCGAGATCACCAAGGCCCCCCTGAGCGCCTCTATGATCAAGAGATACGACGAG
CACCACCAGGACCTGACCCTGCTGAAAGCTCTCGTGCGGCAGCAGCTGCCTGAGAAGTACAAAGAGATTT
TCTTCGACCAGAGCAAGAACGGCTACGCCGGCTACATTGACGGCGGAGCCAGCCAGGAAGAGTTCTACAA
GTTCATCAAGCCCATCCTGGAAAAGATGGACGGCACCGAGGAACTGCTCGTGAAGCTGAACAGAGAGGAC
CTGCTGCGGAAGCAGCGGACCTTCGACAACGGCAGCATCCCCCACCAGATCCACCTGGGAGAGCTGCACG
CCATTCTGCGGCGGCAGGAAGATTTTTACCCATTCCTGAAGGACAACCGGGAAAAGATCGAGAAGATCCT
GACCTTCCGCATCCCCTACTACGTGGGCCCTCTGGCCAGGGGAAACAGCAGATTCGCCTGGATGACCAGA
AAGAGCGAGGAAACCATCACCCCCTGGAACTTCGAGGAAGTGGTGGACAAGGGCGCTTCCGCCCAGAGCT
TCATCGAGCGGATGACCAACTTCGATAAGAACCTGCCCAACGAGAAGGTGCTGCCCAAGCACAGCCTGCT
GTACGAGTACTTCACCGTGTATAACGAGCTGACCAAAGTGAAATACGTGACCGAGGGAATGAGAAAGCCC
GCCTTCCTGAGCGGCGAGCAGAAAAAGGCCATCGTGGACCTGCTGTTCAAGACCAACCGGAAAGTGACCG
TGAAGCAGCTGAAAGAGGACTACTTCAAGAAAATCGAGTGCTTCGACTCCGTGGAAATCTCCGGCGTGGA
AGATCGGTTCAACGCCTCCCTGGGCACATACCACGATCTGCTGAAAATTATCAAGGACAAGGACTTCCTG
GACAATGAGGAAAACGAGGACATTCTGGAAGATATCGTGCTGACCCTGACACTGTTTGAGGACAGAGAGA
TGATCGAGGAACGGCTGAAAACCTATGCCCACCTGTTCGACGACAAAGTGATGAAGCAGCTGAAGCGGCG
GAGATACACCGGCTGGGGCAGGCTGAGCCGGAAGCTGATCAACGGCATCCGGGACAAGCAGTCCGGCAAG
ACAATCCTGGATTTCCTGAAGTCCGACGGCTTCGCCAACAGAAACTTCATGCAGCTGATCCACGACGACA
GCCTGACCTTTAAAGAGGACATCCAGAAAGCCCAGGTGTCCGGCCAGGGCGATAGCCTGCACGAGCACAT
TGCCAATCTGGCCGGCAGCCCCGCCATTAAGAAGGGCATCCTGCAGACAGTGAAGGTGGTGGACGAGCTC
GTGAAAGTGATGGGCCGGCACAAGCCCGAGAACATCGTGATCGAAATGGCCAGAGAGAACCAGACCACCC
AGAAGGGACAGAAGAACAGCCGCGAGAGAATGAAGCGGATCGAAGAGGGCATCAAAGAGCTGGGCAGCCA
GATCCTGAAAGAACACCCCGTGGAAAACACCCAGCTGCAGAACGAGAAGCTGTACCTGTACTACCTGCAG
AATGGGCGGGATATGTACGTGGACCAGGAACTGGACATCAACCGGCTGTCCGACTACGATGTGGACCATA
TCGTGCCTCAGAGCTTTCTGGCCGACGACTCCATCGACAACAAGGTGCTGACCAGAAGCGACAAGAACCG
GGGCAAGAGCGACAACGTGCCCTCCGAAGAGGTCGTGAAGAAGATGAAGAACTACTGGCGGCAGCTGCTG
AACGCCAAGCTGATTACCCAGAGAAAGTTCGACAATCTGACCAAGGCCGAGAGAGGCGGCCTGAGCGAAC
TGGATAAGGCCGGCTTCATCAAGAGACAGCTGGTGGAAACCCGGCAGATCACAAAGCACGTGGCACAGAT
CCTGGACTCCCGGATGAACACTAAGTACGACGAGAATGACAAGCTGATCCGGGAAGTGAAAGTGATCACC
CTGAAGTCCAAGCTGGTGTCCGATTTCCGGAAGGATTTCCAGTTTTACAAAGTGCGCGAGATCAACAACT
ACCACCACGCCCACGACGCCTACCTGAACGCCGTCGTGGGAACCGCCCTGATCAAAAAGTACCCTGCGCT
GGAAAGCGAGTTCGTGTACGGCGACTACAAGGTGTACGACGTGCGGAAGATGATCGCCAAGAGCGAGCAG
GAAATCGGCAAGGCTACCGCCAAGTACTTCTTCTACAGCAACATCATGAACTTTTTCAAGACCGAGATTA
CCCTGGCCAACGGCGAGATCCGGAAGGCGCCTCTGATCGAGACAAACGGCGAAACCGGGGAGATCGTGTG
GGATAAGGGCCGGGATTTTGCCACCGTGCGGAAAGTGCTGAGCATGCCCCAAGTGAATATCGTGAAAAAG
ACCGAGGTGCAGACAGGCGGCTTCAGCAAAGAGTCTATCCTGCCCAAGAGGAACAGCGATAAGCTGATCG
CCAGAAAGAAGGACTGGGACCCTAAGAAGTACGGCGGCTTCGACAGCCCCACCGTGGCCTATTCTGTGCT
GGTGGTGGCCAAAGTGGAAAAGGGCAAGTCCAAGAAACTGAAGAGTGTGAAAGAGCTGCTGGGGATCACC
ATCATGGAAAGAAGCAGCTTCGAGAAGAATCCCATCGACTTTCTGGAAGCCAAGGGCTACAAAGAAGTGA
AAAAGGACCTGATCATCAAGCTGCCTAAGTACTCCCTGTTCGAGCTGGAAAACGGCCGGAAGAGAATGCT
GGCCTCTGCCGGCGAACTGCAGAAGGGAAACGAACTGGCCCTGCCCTCCAAATATGTGAACTTCCTGTAC
CTGGCCAGCCACTATGAGAAGCTGAAGGGCTCCCCCGAGGATAATGAGCAGAAACAGCTGTTTGTGGAAC
AGCACAAGCACTACCTGGACGAGATCATCGAGCAGATCAGCGAGTTCTCCAAGAGAGTGATCCTGGCCGA
CGCTAATCTGGACAAAGTGCTGTCCGCCTACAACAAGCACCGGGATAAGCCCATCAGAGAGCAGGCCGAG
AATATCATCCACCTGTTTACCCTGACCAATCTGGGAGCCCCTGCCGCCTTCAAGTACTTTGACACCACCA
TCGACCGGAAGAGGTACACCAGCACCAAAGAGGTGCTGGACGCCACCCTGATCCACCAGAGCATCACCGG
CCTGTACGAGACACGGATCGACCTGTCTCAGCTGGGAGGCGACAAAAGGCCGGCGGCCACGAAAAAGGCC
GGCCAGGCAAAAAAGAAAAAGTAAGAATTCCTAGAGCTCGCTGATCAGCCTCGACTGTGCCTTCTAGTTG
CCAGCCATCTGTTGTTTGCCCCTCCCCCGTGCCTTCCTTGACCCTGGAAGGTGCCACTCCCACTGTCCTT
TCCTAATAAAATGAGGAAATTGCATCGCATTGTCTGAGTAGGTGTCATTCTATTCTGGGGGGTGGGGTGG
GGCAGGACAGCAAGGGGGAGGATTGGGAAGAGAATAGCAGGCATGCTGGGGAGCGGCCGCAGGAACCCCT
AGTGATGGAGTTGGCCACTCCCTCTCTGCGCGCTCGCTCGCTCACTGAGGCCGGGCGACCAAAGGTCGCC
CGACGCCCGGGCTTTGCCCGGGCGGCCTCAGTGAGCGAGCGAGCGCGCAGCTGCCTGCAGGGGCGCCTGA
TGCGGTATTTTCTCCTTACGCATCTGTGCGGTATTTCACACCGCATA
[95 nt withheld, positions 6628-6722]
T
[46 nt withheld, positions 6724-6769]
C
[141 nt withheld, positions 6771-6911]
CCTTTGACGTTGGAGTCCACGTTCTTT
[37 nt withheld, positions 6939-6975]
ACTCTATCTCGGGCTATTCTTTTGATTTATAAGGGATTTTGCCGATTTCGGTCTATTGGTTAAAAAATGA
GCTGATTTAACAAAAATTTAACGCGAATTTTAACAAAATATTAACGTTTACAATTTTATGGTGCACTCTC
AGTACAATCTGCTCTGATGCCGCATAGTTAAGCCAGCCCCGACACCCGCCAACACCCGCTGACGCGCCCT
GACGGGCTTGTCTGCTCCCGGCATCCGCTTACAGACAAGCTGTGACCGTCTCCGGGAGCTGCATGTGTCA
GAGGTTTTCACCGTCATCACCGAAACGCGCGAGACGAAAGGGCCTCGTGATACGCCTATTTTTATAGGTT
AATGTCATGATAATAATGGTTTCTTAGACGTCAGGTGGCACTTTTCGGGGAAATGTGCGCGGAACCCCTA
TTTGTTTATTTTTCTAAATACATTCAAATATGTATCCGCTCATGAGACAATAACCCTGATAAATGCTTCA
ATAATATTGAAAAAGGAAGAGTATGAGTATTCAACATTTCCGTGTCGCCCTTATTCCCTTTTTTGCGGCA
TTTTGCCTTCCTGTTTTTGCTCACCCAGAAACGCTGGTGAAAGTAAAAGATGCTGAAGATCAGTTGGGTG
CACGAGTGGGTTACATCGAACTGGATCTCAACAGCGGTAAGATCCTTGAGAGTTTTCGCCCCGAAGAACG
TTTTCCAATGATGAGCACTTTTAAAGTTCTGCTATGTGGCGCGGTATTATCCCGTATTGACGCCGGGCAA
GAGCAACTCGGTCGCCGCATACACTATTCTCAGAATGACTTGGTTGAGTACTCACCAGTCACAGAAAAGC
ATCTTACGGATGGCATGACAGTAAGAGAATTATGCAGTGCTGCCATAACCATGAGTGATAACACTGCGGC
CAACTTACTTCTGACAACGATCGGAGGACCGAAGGAGCTAACCGCTTTTTTGCACAACATGGGGGATCAT
GTAACTCGCCTTGATCGTTGGGAACCGGAGCTGAATGAAGCCATACCAAACGACGAGCGTGACACCACGA
TGCCTGTAGCAATGGCAACAACGTTGCGCAAACTATTAACTGGCGAACTACTTACTCTAGCTTCCCGGCA
ACAATTAATAGACTGGATGGAGGCGGATAAAGTTGCAGGACCACTTCTGCGCTCGGCCCTTCCGGCTGGC
TGGTTTATTGCTGATAAATCTGGAGCCGGTGAGCGTGGAAGCCGCGGTATCATTGCAGCACTGGGGCCAG
ATGGTAAGCCCTCCCGTATCGTAGTTATCTACACGACGGGGAGTCAGGCAACTATGGATGAACGAAATAG
ACAGATCGCTGAGATAGGTGCCTCACTGATTAAGCATTGGTAACTGTCAGACCAAGTTTACTCATATATA
CTTTAGATTGATTTAAAACTTCATTTTTAATTTAAAAGGATCTAGGTGAAGATCCTTTTTGATAATCTCA
TGACCAAAATCCCTTAACGTGAGTTTTCGTTCCACTGAGCGTCAGACCCCGTAGAAAAGATCAAAGGATC
TTC
